Addgene plasmid #122331: px335-sgRNA-EF(Cas9n)-Npm1-R
Purpose: Expresses sgRNA targeting mouse Npm1 and Cas9 nickase in mammalian cells
Depositing lab: Hiroshi Ochiai. Depositing organization: Hiroshima University. Publication: Genome-wide kinetic properties of transcriptional bursting in mouse embryonic stem cells. Ochiai H, Hayashi T, Umeda M, Yoshimura M, Harada A, Shimizu Y, Nakano K, Saitoh N, Liu Z, Yamamoto T, Okamura T, Ohkawa Y, Kimura H, Nikaido I. Sci Adv. 2020 Jun 17;6(25):eaaz6699. doi: 10.1126/sciadv.aaz6699. eCollection 2020 Jun. PubMed 32596448.
Backbone
  Vector backbone: px335
  Backbone size w/o insert (bp): 8427
  Total vector size (bp): 8447
  Modifications to backbone: We applied an optimized sgRNA design (sgRNA(F+E)) (Chen et al., Cell, 2013)
  Vector type: Mammalian Expression
Growth in bacteria
  Bacterial resistance: Ampicillin, 100 μg/mL
  Growth temperature: 37°C
  Growth strain: DH5alpha
  Copy number: High Copy
Gene/Insert
  Gene/Insert name: sgRNA for mouse Npm1
  gRNA/shRNA sequence: AGGAAATCTCTTTAAGAAAA
  Species: Synthetic
  Cloning method: Restriction Enzyme; 5′ cloning site BbsI (destroyed during cloning); 3′ cloning site BbsI (destroyed during cloning)
  Sequencing primers: 5′ LKO1_5_primer
Terms and licenses: Academic/Nonprofit Terms; Industry Terms: Not Available to Industry
How to cite: px335-sgRNA-EF(Cas9n)-Npm1-R was a gift from Hiroshi Ochiai (Addgene plasmid # 122331 ; http://n2t.net/addgene:122331 ; RRID:Addgene_122331)
