[The description below was written by a language model from this plasmid's Addgene catalogue record and pLannotate feature annotations shown in this document.]
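Description:
px335-sgRNA-EF(Cas9n)-Npm1-R is a mammalian expression plasmid of about 8.4 kb, built on the px335 backbone, that delivers both components of a CRISPR nickase system from one molecule. It is maintained in E. coli as a high-copy plasmid through a ColE1/pUC-type origin and is selected with ampicillin via the β-lactamase gene. An f1/M13 phage origin is also present. So is a single AAV2 inverted terminal repeat downstream of the Cas9 cassette, a backbone remnant that would not on its own support AAV packaging.

The first expression unit uses the human U6 RNA polymerase III promoter to transcribe a single guide RNA. Its 20-nucleotide spacer targets mouse Npm1 and was inserted between BbsI sites that were destroyed during cloning. The scaffold was changed to the optimized "F+E" sgRNA design, which probably explains why the annotation software recognises it only as tracrRNA and gRNA scaffold fragments.

The second unit drives Streptococcus pyogenes Cas9 from a hybrid CMV enhancer/chicken β-actin promoter with a hybrid intron, ending in a bovine growth hormone polyadenylation signal. The two overlapping Cas9(N) and Cas9(C) annotations together span one continuous open reading frame. The record describes this as the Cas9 nickase, although the nickase mutation itself is not annotated. A short match to an HA-type epitope tag lies upstream of the coding sequence.

Because a nickase cuts only one DNA strand, such plasmids are normally used in pairs with a second, offset guide. The "-R" suffix suggests this one has a partner, but the record does not say so. The associated publication concerns transcriptional bursting in mouse embryonic stem cells. The depositor and repository sequences differ by a single nucleotide in length and are otherwise annotated nearly identically.
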