Features (pLannotate 1.2.2; 18 found; start..end, strand, type, name):
      1..241     +  promoter       U6 promoter: RNA polymerase III promoter for human U6 snRNA
    289..356     +  misc_RNA       tracrRNA (fragment): trans-activating CRISPR RNA for the Streptococcus pyogenes CRISPR/Cas9 system
    363..406     +  misc_RNA       gRNA scaffold (fragment): guide RNA scaffold for the Streptococcus pyogenes CRISPR/Cas9 system
    453..738     +  enhancer       CMV enhancer: human cytomegalovirus immediate early enhancer; contains an 18-bp deletion relative to the standard CMV enhancer
    740..1017    +  promoter       chicken β-actin promoter: No description available
   1018..1246    +  intron         hybrid intron: hybrid between chicken β-actin (CBA) and minute virus of mice (MMV) introns (Gray et al., 2011)
   1267..1294    +  CDS            3xHA (fragment): three tandem HA epitope tags
   1327..3042    +  CDS            Cas9(N): N-terminal portion of Streptococcus pyogenes Cas9 (Zetsche et al., 2015)
   2929..5427    +  CDS            Cas9(C): C-terminal portion of Streptococcus pyogenes Cas9 (Zetsche et al., 2015)
   5494..5605    +  polyA_signal   bGH poly(A) signal: bovine growth hormone polyadenylation signal
   5710..5850    +  repeat_region  AAV2 ITR: inverted terminal repeat of adeno-associated virus serotype 2 inverted
   5855..5906    -  misc_feature   bom (fragment): basis of mobility region from pBR322
   5925..6305    +  rep_origin     M13 ori (sequence partly withheld): M13 bacteriophage origin of replication; arrow indicates direction of (+) strand synthesis
   6381..6430    -  misc_feature   bom (fragment): basis of mobility region from pBR322
   6532..6567    -  CDS            rop (fragment): Rop protein, which maintains plasmids at low copy number; rop
   6662..6766    +  promoter       AmpR promoter: bla
   6767..7627    +  CDS            AmpR: β-lactamase; bla; confers resistance to ampicillin, carbenicillin, and related antibiotics
   7798..8386    +  rep_origin     ori: high-copy-number ColE1/pMB1/pBR322/pUC origin of replication
>Addgene plasmid #122331 | px335-sgRNA-EF(Cas9n)-Npm1-R | depositor full sequence | sequence record 233486 | px335-sgRNA-EF(Cas9n)-Npm1-R sequence 8447 bps
GAGGGCCTATTTCCCATGATTCCTTCATATTTGCATATACGATACAAGGCTGTTAGAGAGATAATTGGAA
TTAATTTGACTGTAAACACAAAGATATTAGTACAAAATACGTGACGTAGAAAGTAATAATTTCTTGGGTA
GTTTGCAGTTTTAAAATTATGTTTTAAAATGGACTATCATATGCTTACCGTAACTTGAAAGTATTTCGAT
TTCTTGGCTTTATATATCTTGTGGAAAGGACGAAACACCGAGGAAATCTCTTTAAGAAAAGTTTAAGAGC
TATGCTGGAAACAGCATAGCAAGTTTAAATAAGGCTAGTCCGTTATCAACTTGAAAAAGTGGCACCGAGT
CGGTGCTTTTTTGTTTTAGAGCTAGAAATAGCAAGTTAAAATAAGGCTAGTCCGTTTTTAGCGCGTGCGC
CAATTCTGCAGACAAATGGCTCTAGAGGTACCCGTTACATAACTTACGGTAAATGGCCCGCCTGGCTGAC
CGCCCAACGACCCCCGCCCATTGACGTCAATAGTAACGCCAATAGGGACTTTCCATTGACGTCAATGGGT
GGAGTATTTACGGTAAACTGCCCACTTGGCAGTACATCAAGTGTATCATATGCCAAGTACGCCCCCTATT
GACGTCAATGACGGTAAATGGCCCGCCTGGCATTGTGCCCAGTACATGACCTTATGGGACTTTCCTACTT
GGCAGTACATCTACGTATTAGTCATCGCTATTACCATGGTCGAGGTGAGCCCCACGTTCTGCTTCACTCT
CCCCATCTCCCCCCCCTCCCCACCCCCAATTTTGTATTTATTTATTTTTTAATTATTTTGTGCAGCGATG
GGGGCGGGGGGGGGGGGGGGGCGCGCGCCAGGCGGGGCGGGGCGGGGCGAGGGGCGGGGCGGGGCGAGGC
GGAGAGGTGCGGCGGCAGCCAATCAGAGCGGCGCGCTCCGAAAGTTTCCTTTTATGGCGAGGCGGCGGCG
GCGGCGGCCCTATAAAAAGCGAAGCGCGCGGCGGGCGGGAGTCGCTGCGACGCTGCCTTCGCCCCGTGCC
CCGCTCCGCCGCCGCCTCGCGCCGCCCGCCCCGGCTCTGACTGACCGCGTTACTCCCACAGGTGAGCGGG
CGGGACGGCCCTTCTCCTCCGGGCTGTAATTAGCTGAGCAAGAGGTAAGGGTTTAAGGGATGGTTGGTTG
GTGGGGTATTAATGTTTAATTACCTGGAGCACCTGCCTGAAATCACTTTTTTTCAGGTTGGACCGGTGCC
ACCATGTACCCATACGATGTTCCAGATTACGCTTCGCCGAAGAAAAAGCGCAAGGTCGAAGCGTCCGACA
AGAAGTACAGCATCGGCCTGGCCATCGGCACCAACTCTGTGGGCTGGGCCGTGATCACCGACGAGTACAA
GGTGCCCAGCAAGAAATTCAAGGTGCTGGGCAACACCGACCGGCACAGCATCAAGAAGAACCTGATCGGA
GCCCTGCTGTTCGACAGCGGCGAAACAGCCGAGGCCACCCGGCTGAAGAGAACCGCCAGAAGAAGATACA
CCAGACGGAAGAACCGGATCTGCTATCTGCAAGAGATCTTCAGCAACGAGATGGCCAAGGTGGACGACAG
CTTCTTCCACAGACTGGAAGAGTCCTTCCTGGTGGAAGAGGATAAGAAGCACGAGCGGCACCCCATCTTC
GGCAACATCGTGGACGAGGTGGCCTACCACGAGAAGTACCCCACCATCTACCACCTGAGAAAGAAACTGG
TGGACAGCACCGACAAGGCCGACCTGCGGCTGATCTATCTGGCCCTGGCCCACATGATCAAGTTCCGGGG
CCACTTCCTGATCGAGGGCGACCTGAACCCCGACAACAGCGACGTGGACAAGCTGTTCATCCAGCTGGTG
CAGACCTACAACCAGCTGTTCGAGGAAAACCCCATCAACGCCAGCGGCGTGGACGCCAAGGCCATCCTGT
CTGCCAGACTGAGCAAGAGCAGACGGCTGGAAAATCTGATCGCCCAGCTGCCCGGCGAGAAGAAGAATGG
CCTGTTCGGCAACCTGATTGCCCTGAGCCTGGGCCTGACCCCCAACTTCAAGAGCAACTTCGACCTGGCC
GAGGATGCCAAACTGCAGCTGAGCAAGGACACCTACGACGACGACCTGGACAACCTGCTGGCCCAGATCG
GCGACCAGTACGCCGACCTGTTTCTGGCCGCCAAGAACCTGTCCGACGCCATCCTGCTGAGCGACATCCT
GAGAGTGAACACCGAGATCACCAAGGCCCCCCTGAGCGCCTCTATGATCAAGAGATACGACGAGCACCAC
CAGGACCTGACCCTGCTGAAAGCTCTCGTGCGGCAGCAGCTGCCTGAGAAGTACAAAGAGATTTTCTTCG
ACCAGAGCAAGAACGGCTACGCCGGCTACATTGACGGCGGAGCCAGCCAGGAAGAGTTCTACAAGTTCAT
CAAGCCCATCCTGGAAAAGATGGACGGCACCGAGGAACTGCTCGTGAAGCTGAACAGAGAGGACCTGCTG
CGGAAGCAGCGGACCTTCGACAACGGCAGCATCCCCCACCAGATCCACCTGGGAGAGCTGCACGCCATTC
TGCGGCGGCAGGAAGATTTTTACCCATTCCTGAAGGACAACCGGGAAAAGATCGAGAAGATCCTGACCTT
CCGCATCCCCTACTACGTGGGCCCTCTGGCCAGGGGAAACAGCAGATTCGCCTGGATGACCAGAAAGAGC
GAGGAAACCATCACCCCCTGGAACTTCGAGGAAGTGGTGGACAAGGGCGCTTCCGCCCAGAGCTTCATCG
AGCGGATGACCAACTTCGATAAGAACCTGCCCAACGAGAAGGTGCTGCCCAAGCACAGCCTGCTGTACGA
GTACTTCACCGTGTATAACGAGCTGACCAAAGTGAAATACGTGACCGAGGGAATGAGAAAGCCCGCCTTC
CTGAGCGGCGAGCAGAAAAAGGCCATCGTGGACCTGCTGTTCAAGACCAACCGGAAAGTGACCGTGAAGC
AGCTGAAAGAGGACTACTTCAAGAAAATCGAGTGCTTCGACTCCGTGGAAATCTCCGGCGTGGAAGATCG
GTTCAACGCCTCCCTGGGCACATACCACGATCTGCTGAAAATTATCAAGGACAAGGACTTCCTGGACAAT
GAGGAAAACGAGGACATTCTGGAAGATATCGTGCTGACCCTGACACTGTTTGAGGACAGAGAGATGATCG
AGGAACGGCTGAAAACCTATGCCCACCTGTTCGACGACAAAGTGATGAAGCAGCTGAAGCGGCGGAGATA
CACCGGCTGGGGCAGGCTGAGCCGGAAGCTGATCAACGGCATCCGGGACAAGCAGTCCGGCAAGACAATC
CTGGATTTCCTGAAGTCCGACGGCTTCGCCAACAGAAACTTCATGCAGCTGATCCACGACGACAGCCTGA
CCTTTAAAGAGGACATCCAGAAAGCCCAGGTGTCCGGCCAGGGCGATAGCCTGCACGAGCACATTGCCAA
TCTGGCCGGCAGCCCCGCCATTAAGAAGGGCATCCTGCAGACAGTGAAGGTGGTGGACGAGCTCGTGAAA
GTGATGGGCCGGCACAAGCCCGAGAACATCGTGATCGAAATGGCCAGAGAGAACCAGACCACCCAGAAGG
GACAGAAGAACAGCCGCGAGAGAATGAAGCGGATCGAAGAGGGCATCAAAGAGCTGGGCAGCCAGATCCT
GAAAGAACACCCCGTGGAAAACACCCAGCTGCAGAACGAGAAGCTGTACCTGTACTACCTGCAGAATGGG
CGGGATATGTACGTGGACCAGGAACTGGACATCAACCGGCTGTCCGACTACGATGTGGACCATATCGTGC
CTCAGAGCTTTCTGAAGGACGACTCCATCGACAACAAGGTGCTGACCAGAAGCGACAAGAACCGGGGCAA
GAGCGACAACGTGCCCTCCGAAGAGGTCGTGAAGAAGATGAAGAACTACTGGCGGCAGCTGCTGAACGCC
AAGCTGATTACCCAGAGAAAGTTCGACAATCTGACCAAGGCCGAGAGAGGCGGCCTGAGCGAACTGGATA
AGGCCGGCTTCATCAAGAGACAGCTGGTGGAAACCCGGCAGATCACAAAGCACGTGGCACAGATCCTGGA
CTCCCGGATGAACACTAAGTACGACGAGAATGACAAGCTGATCCGGGAAGTGAAAGTGATCACCCTGAAG
TCCAAGCTGGTGTCCGATTTCCGGAAGGATTTCCAGTTTTACAAAGTGCGCGAGATCAACAACTACCACC
ACGCCCACGACGCCTACCTGAACGCCGTCGTGGGAACCGCCCTGATCAAAAAGTACCCTAAGCTGGAAAG
CGAGTTCGTGTACGGCGACTACAAGGTGTACGACGTGCGGAAGATGATCGCCAAGAGCGAGCAGGAAATC
GGCAAGGCTACCGCCAAGTACTTCTTCTACAGCAACATCATGAACTTTTTCAAGACCGAGATTACCCTGG
CCAACGGCGAGATCCGGAAGCGGCCTCTGATCGAGACAAACGGCGAAACCGGGGAGATCGTGTGGGATAA
GGGCCGGGATTTTGCCACCGTGCGGAAAGTGCTGAGCATGCCCCAAGTGAATATCGTGAAAAAGACCGAG
GTGCAGACAGGCGGCTTCAGCAAAGAGTCTATCCTGCCCAAGAGGAACAGCGATAAGCTGATCGCCAGAA
AGAAGGACTGGGACCCTAAGAAGTACGGCGGCTTCGACAGCCCCACCGTGGCCTATTCTGTGCTGGTGGT
GGCCAAAGTGGAAAAGGGCAAGTCCAAGAAACTGAAGAGTGTGAAAGAGCTGCTGGGGATCACCATCATG
GAAAGAAGCAGCTTCGAGAAGAATCCCATCGACTTTCTGGAAGCCAAGGGCTACAAAGAAGTGAAAAAGG
ACCTGATCATCAAGCTGCCTAAGTACTCCCTGTTCGAGCTGGAAAACGGCCGGAAGAGAATGCTGGCCTC
TGCCGGCGAACTGCAGAAGGGAAACGAACTGGCCCTGCCCTCCAAATATGTGAACTTCCTGTACCTGGCC
AGCCACTATGAGAAGCTGAAGGGCTCCCCCGAGGATAATGAGCAGAAACAGCTGTTTGTGGAACAGCACA
AGCACTACCTGGACGAGATCATCGAGCAGATCAGCGAGTTCTCCAAGAGAGTGATCCTGGCCGACGCTAA
TCTGGACAAAGTGCTGTCCGCCTACAACAAGCACCGGGATAAGCCCATCAGAGAGCAGGCCGAGAATATC
ATCCACCTGTTTACCCTGACCAATCTGGGAGCCCCTGCCGCCTTCAAGTACTTTGACACCACCATCGACC
GGAAGAGGTACACCAGCACCAAAGAGGTGCTGGACGCCACCCTGATCCACCAGAGCATCACCGGCCTGTA
CGAGACACGGATCGACCTGTCTCAGCTGGGAGGCGACAGCCCCAAGAAGAAGAGAAAGGTGGAGGCCAGC
TAAGAATTCCTAGAGCTCGCTGATCAGCCTCGACTGTGCCTTCTAGTTGCCAGCCATCTGTTGTTTGCCC
CTCCCCCGTGCCTTCCTTGACCCTGGAAGGTGCCACTCCCACTGTCCTTTCCTAATAAAATGAGGAAATT
GCATCGCATTGTCTGAGTAGGTGTCATTCTATTCTGGGGGGTGGGGTGGGGCAGGACAGCAAGGGGGAGG
ATTGGGAAGAGAATAGCAGGCATGCTGGGGAGCGGCCGCAGGAACCCCTAGTGATGGAGTTGGCCACTCC
CTCTCTGCGCGCTCGCTCGCTCACTGAGGCCGGGCGACCAAAGGTCGCCCGACGCCCGGGCTTTGCCCGG
GCGGCCTCAGTGAGCGAGCGAGCGCGCAGCTGCCTGCAGGGGCGCCTGATGCGGTATTTTCTCCTTACGC
ATCTGTGCGGTATTTCACACCGCATA
[142 nt withheld, positions 5907-6048]
C
[141 nt withheld, positions 6050-6190]
CCTTTGACGTTGGAGTCCACGTTCTTT
[37 nt withheld, positions 6218-6254]
ACCCTATCTCGGGCTATTCTTTTGATTTATAAGGGATTTTGCCGATTTCGGCCTATTGGTTAAAAAATGA
GCTGATTTAACAAAAATTTAACGCGAATTTTAACAAAATATTAACGTTTACAATTTTATGGTGCACTCTC
AGTACAATCTGCTCTGATGCCGCATAGTTAAGCCAGCCCCGACACCCGCCAACACCCGCTGACGCGCCCT
GACGGGCTTGTCTGCTCCCGGCATCCGCTTACAGACAAGCTGTGACCGTCTCCGGGAGCTGCATGTGTCA
GAGGTTTTCACCGTCATCACCGAAACGCGCGAGACGAAAGGGCCTCGTGATACGCCTATTTTTATAGGTT
AATGTCATGATAATAATGGTTTCTTAGACGTCAGGTGGCACTTTTCGGGGAAATGTGCGCGGAACCCCTA
TTTGTTTATTTTTCTAAATACATTCAAATATGTATCCGCTCATGAGACAATAACCCTGATAAATGCTTCA
ATAATATTGAAAAAGGAAGAGTATGAGTATTCAACATTTCCGTGTCGCCCTTATTCCCTTTTTTGCGGCA
TTTTGCCTTCCTGTTTTTGCTCACCCAGAAACGCTGGTGAAAGTAAAAGATGCTGAAGATCAGTTGGGTG
CACGAGTGGGTTACATCGAACTGGATCTCAACAGCGGTAAGATCCTTGAGAGTTTTCGCCCCGAAGAACG
TTTTCCAATGATGAGCACTTTTAAAGTTCTGCTATGTGGCGCGGTATTATCCCGTATTGACGCCGGGCAA
GAGCAACTCGGTCGCCGCATACACTATTCTCAGAATGACTTGGTTGAGTACTCACCAGTCACAGAAAAGC
ATCTTACGGATGGCATGACAGTAAGAGAATTATGCAGTGCTGCCATAACCATGAGTGATAACACTGCGGC
CAACTTACTTCTGACAACGATCGGAGGACCGAAGGAGCTAACCGCTTTTTTGCACAACATGGGGGATCAT
GTAACTCGCCTTGATCGTTGGGAACCGGAGCTGAATGAAGCCATACCAAACGACGAGCGTGACACCACGA
TGCCTGTAGCAATGGCAACAACGTTGCGCAAACTATTAACTGGCGAACTACTTACTCTAGCTTCCCGGCA
ACAATTAATAGACTGGATGGAGGCGGATAAAGTTGCAGGACCACTTCTGCGCTCGGCCCTTCCGGCTGGC
TGGTTTATTGCTGATAAATCTGGAGCCGGTGAGCGTGGAAGCCGCGGTATCATTGCAGCACTGGGGCCAG
ATGGTAAGCCCTCCCGTATCGTAGTTATCTACACGACGGGGAGTCAGGCAACTATGGATGAACGAAATAG
ACAGATCGCTGAGATAGGTGCCTCACTGATTAAGCATTGGTAACTGTCAGACCAAGTTTACTCATATATA
CTTTAGATTGATTTAAAACTTCATTTTTAATTTAAAAGGATCTAGGTGAAGATCCTTTTTGATAATCTCA
TGACCAAAATCCCTTAACGTGAGTTTTCGTTCCACTGAGCGTCAGACCCCGTAGAAAAGATCAAAGGATC
TTCTTGAGATCCTTTTTTTCTGCGCGTAATCTGCTGCTTGCAAACAAAAAAACCACCGCTACCAGCGGTG
GTTTGTTTGCCGGATCAAGAGCTACCAACTCTTTTTCCGAAGGTAACTGGCTTCAGCAGAGCGCAGATAC
CAAATACTGTCCTTCTAGTGTAGCCGTAGTTAGGCCACCACTTCAAGAACTCTGTAGCACCGCCTACATA
CCTCGCTCTGCTAATCCTGTTACCAGTGGCTGCTGCCAGTGGCGATAAGTCGTGTCTTACCGGGTTGGAC
TCAAGACGATAGTTACCGGATAAGGCGCAGCGGTCGGGCTGAACGGGGGGTTCGTGCACACAGCCCAGCT
TGGAGCGAACGACCTACACCGAACTGAGATACCTACAGCGTGAGCTATGAGAAAGCGCCACGCTTCCCGA
AGGGAGAAAGGCGGACAGGTATCCGGTAAGCGGCAGGGTCGGAACAGGAGAGCGCACGAGGGAGCTTCCA
GGGGGAAACGCCTGGTATCTTTATAGTCCTGTCGGGTTTCGCCACCTCTGACTTGAGCGTCGATTTTTGT
GATGCTCGTCAGGGGGGCGGAGCCTATGGAAAAACGCCAGCAACGCGGCCTTTTTACGGTTCCTGGCCTT
TTGCTGGCCTTTTGCTCACATGT
