Features (pLannotate 1.2.2; 19 found; start..end, strand, type, name):
      1..241     +  promoter       U6 promoter: RNA polymerase III promoter for human U6 snRNA
    289..356     +  misc_RNA       tracrRNA (fragment): trans-activating CRISPR RNA for the Streptococcus pyogenes CRISPR/Cas9 system
    363..406     +  misc_RNA       gRNA scaffold (fragment): guide RNA scaffold for the Streptococcus pyogenes CRISPR/Cas9 system
    453..738     +  enhancer       CMV enhancer: human cytomegalovirus immediate early enhancer; contains an 18-bp deletion relative to the standard CMV enhancer
    740..863     +  promoter       chicken β-actin promoter (fragment): contains a 21-bp deletion relative to the standard chicken β-actin promoter
    898..921     +  promoter       chicken β-actin promoter (fragment): No description available
   1018..1245    +  intron         hybrid intron: hybrid between chicken β-actin (CBA) and minute virus of mice (MMV) introns (Gray et al., 2011)
   1266..1293    +  CDS            3xHA (fragment): three tandem HA epitope tags
   1326..3041    +  CDS            Cas9(N): N-terminal portion of Streptococcus pyogenes Cas9 (Zetsche et al., 2015)
   2928..5426    +  CDS            Cas9(C): C-terminal portion of Streptococcus pyogenes Cas9 (Zetsche et al., 2015)
   5493..5604    +  polyA_signal   bGH poly(A) signal: bovine growth hormone polyadenylation signal
   5709..5849    +  repeat_region  AAV2 ITR: inverted terminal repeat of adeno-associated virus serotype 2 inverted
   5854..5905    -  misc_feature   bom (fragment): basis of mobility region from pBR322
   5924..6379    +  rep_origin     f1 ori (sequence partly withheld): f1 bacteriophage origin of replication; arrow indicates direction of (+) strand synthesis
   6380..6429    -  misc_feature   bom (fragment): basis of mobility region from pBR322
   6531..6566    -  CDS            rop (fragment): Rop protein, which maintains plasmids at low copy number; rop
   6661..6765    +  promoter       AmpR promoter: bla
   6766..7626    +  CDS            AmpR: β-lactamase; bla; confers resistance to ampicillin, carbenicillin, and related antibiotics
   7797..8385    +  rep_origin     ori: high-copy-number ColE1/pMB1/pBR322/pUC origin of replication
>Addgene plasmid #122331 | px335-sgRNA-EF(Cas9n)-Npm1-R | addgene full sequence | sequence record 238491 | Addgene NGS Result
GAGGGCCTATTTCCCATGATTCCTTCATATTTGCATATACGATACAAGGCTGTTAGAGAGATAATTGGAA
TTAATTTGACTGTAAACACAAAGATATTAGTACAAAATACGTGACGTAGAAAGTAATAATTTCTTGGGTA
GTTTGCAGTTTTAAAATTATGTTTTAAAATGGACTATCATATGCTTACCGTAACTTGAAAGTATTTCGAT
TTCTTGGCTTTATATATCTTGTGGAAAGGACGAAACACCGAGGAAATCTCTTTAAGAAAAGTTTAAGAGC
TATGCTGGAAACAGCATAGCAAGTTTAAATAAGGCTAGTCCGTTATCAACTTGAAAAAGTGGCACCGAGT
CGGTGCTTTTTTGTTTTAGAGCTAGAAATAGCAAGTTAAAATAAGGCTAGTCCGTTTTTAGCGCGTGCGC
CAATTCTGCAGACAAATGGCTCTAGAGGTACCCGTTACATAACTTACGGTAAATGGCCCGCCTGGCTGAC
CGCCCAACGACCCCCGCCCATTGACGTCAATAGTAACGCCAATAGGGACTTTCCATTGACGTCAATGGGT
GGAGTATTTACGGTAAACTGCCCACTTGGCAGTACATCAAGTGTATCATATGCCAAGTACGCCCCCTATT
GACGTCAATGACGGTAAATGGCCCGCCTGGCATTGTGCCCAGTACATGACCTTATGGGACTTTCCTACTT
GGCAGTACATCTACGTATTAGTCATCGCTATTACCATGGTCGAGGTGAGCCCCACGTTCTGCTTCACTCT
CCCCATCTCCCCCCCCTCCCCACCCCCAATTTTGTATTTATTTATTTTTTAATTATTTTGTGCAGCGATG
GGGGCGGGGGGGGGGGGGGGGCGCGCGCCRGGGGGGGGGGGGGGGGGGGGGGGGGGGGGGGGGGGGGGGG
GGGGGGGGGCGGCGGCAGCCAATCAGAGCGGCGCGCTCCGAAAGTTTCCTTTTATGGCGAGGCGGCGGCG
GCGGCGGCCCTATAAAAAGCGAAGCGCGCGGCGGGCGGGAGTCGCTGCGCGCTGCCTTCGCCCCGTGCCC
CGCTCCGCCGCCGCCTCGCGCCGCCCGCCCCGGCTCTGACTGACCGCGTTACTCCCACAGGTGAGCGGGC
GGGACGGCCCTTCTCCTCCGGGCTGTAATTAGCTGAGCAAGAGGTAAGGGTTTAAGGGATGGTTGGTTGG
TGGGGTATTAATGTTTAATTACCTGGAGCACCTGCCTGAAATCACTTTTTTTCAGGTTGGACCGGTGCCA
CCATGTACCCATACGATGTTCCAGATTACGCTTCGCCGAAGAAAAAGCGCAAGGTCGAAGCGTCCGACAA
GAAGTACAGCATCGGCCTGGCCATCGGCACCAACTCTGTGGGCTGGGCCGTGATCACCGACGAGTACAAG
GTGCCCAGCAAGAAATTCAAGGTGCTGGGCAACACCGACCGGCACAGCATCAAGAAGAACCTGATCGGAG
CCCTGCTGTTCGACAGCGGCGAAACAGCCGAGGCCACCCGGCTGAAGAGAACCGCCAGAAGAAGATACAC
CAGACGGAAGAACCGGATCTGCTATCTGCAAGAGATCTTCAGCAACGAGATGGCCAAGGTGGACGACAGC
TTCTTCCACAGACTGGAAGAGTCCTTCCTGGTGGAAGAGGATAAGAAGCACGAGCGGCACCCCATCTTCG
GCAACATCGTGGACGAGGTGGCCTACCACGAGAAGTACCCCACCATCTACCACCTGAGAAAGAAACTGGT
GGACAGCACCGACAAGGCCGACCTGCGGCTGATCTATCTGGCCCTGGCCCACATGATCAAGTTCCGGGGC
CACTTCCTGATCGAGGGCGACCTGAACCCCGACAACAGCGACGTGGACAAGCTGTTCATCCAGCTGGTGC
AGACCTACAACCAGCTGTTCGAGGAAAACCCCATCAACGCCAGCGGCGTGGACGCCAAGGCCATCCTGTC
TGCCAGACTGAGCAAGAGCAGACGGCTGGAAAATCTGATCGCCCAGCTGCCCGGCGAGAAGAAGAATGGC
CTGTTCGGCAACCTGATTGCCCTGAGCCTGGGCCTGACCCCCAACTTCAAGAGCAACTTCGACCTGGCCG
AGGATGCCAAACTGCAGCTGAGCAAGGACACCTACGACGACGACCTGGACAACCTGCTGGCCCAGATCGG
CGACCAGTACGCCGACCTGTTTCTGGCCGCCAAGAACCTGTCCGACGCCATCCTGCTGAGCGACATCCTG
AGAGTGAACACCGAGATCACCAAGGCCCCCCTGAGCGCCTCTATGATCAAGAGATACGACGAGCACCACC
AGGACCTGACCCTGCTGAAAGCTCTCGTGCGGCAGCAGCTGCCTGAGAAGTACAAAGAGATTTTCTTCGA
CCAGAGCAAGAACGGCTACGCCGGCTACATTGACGGCGGAGCCAGCCAGGAAGAGTTCTACAAGTTCATC
AAGCCCATCCTGGAAAAGATGGACGGCACCGAGGAACTGCTCGTGAAGCTGAACAGAGAGGACCTGCTGC
GGAAGCAGCGGACCTTCGACAACGGCAGCATCCCCCACCAGATCCACCTGGGAGAGCTGCACGCCATTCT
GCGGCGGCAGGAAGATTTTTACCCATTCCTGAAGGACAACCGGGAAAAGATCGAGAAGATCCTGACCTTC
CGCATCCCCTACTACGTGGGCCCTCTGGCCAGGGGAAACAGCAGATTCGCCTGGATGACCAGAAAGAGCG
AGGAAACCATCACCCCCTGGAACTTCGAGGAAGTGGTGGACAAGGGCGCTTCCGCCCAGAGCTTCATCGA
GCGGATGACCAACTTCGATAAGAACCTGCCCAACGAGAAGGTGCTGCCCAAGCACAGCCTGCTGTACGAG
TACTTCACCGTGTATAACGAGCTGACCAAAGTGAAATACGTGACCGAGGGAATGAGAAAGCCCGCCTTCC
TGAGCGGCGAGCAGAAAAAGGCCATCGTGGACCTGCTGTTCAAGACCAACCGGAAAGTGACCGTGAAGCA
GCTGAAAGAGGACTACTTCAAGAAAATCGAGTGCTTCGACTCCGTGGAAATCTCCGGCGTGGAAGATCGG
TTCAACGCCTCCCTGGGCACATACCACGATCTGCTGAAAATTATCAAGGACAAGGACTTCCTGGACAATG
AGGAAAACGAGGACATTCTGGAAGATATCGTGCTGACCCTGACACTGTTTGAGGACAGAGAGATGATCGA
GGAACGGCTGAAAACCTATGCCCACCTGTTCGACGACAAAGTGATGAAGCAGCTGAAGCGGCGGAGATAC
ACCGGCTGGGGCAGGCTGAGCCGGAAGCTGATCAACGGCATCCGGGACAAGCAGTCCGGCAAGACAATCC
TGGATTTCCTGAAGTCCGACGGCTTCGCCAACAGAAACTTCATGCAGCTGATCCACGACGACAGCCTGAC
CTTTAAAGAGGACATCCAGAAAGCCCAGGTGTCCGGCCAGGGCGATAGCCTGCACGAGCACATTGCCAAT
CTGGCCGGCAGCCCCGCCATTAAGAAGGGCATCCTGCAGACAGTGAAGGTGGTGGACGAGCTCGTGAAAG
TGATGGGCCGGCACAAGCCCGAGAACATCGTGATCGAAATGGCCAGAGAGAACCAGACCACCCAGAAGGG
ACAGAAGAACAGCCGCGAGAGAATGAAGCGGATCGAAGAGGGCATCAAAGAGCTGGGCAGCCAGATCCTG
AAAGAACACCCCGTGGAAAACACCCAGCTGCAGAACGAGAAGCTGTACCTGTACTACCTGCAGAATGGGC
GGGATATGTACGTGGACCAGGAACTGGACATCAACCGGCTGTCCGACTACGATGTGGACCATATCGTGCC
TCAGAGCTTTCTGAAGGACGACTCCATCGACAACAAGGTGCTGACCAGAAGCGACAAGAACCGGGGCAAG
AGCGACAACGTGCCCTCCGAAGAGGTCGTGAAGAAGATGAAGAACTACTGGCGGCAGCTGCTGAACGCCA
AGCTGATTACCCAGAGAAAGTTCGACAATCTGACCAAGGCCGAGAGAGGCGGCCTGAGCGAACTGGATAA
GGCCGGCTTCATCAAGAGACAGCTGGTGGAAACCCGGCAGATCACAAAGCACGTGGCACAGATCCTGGAC
TCCCGGATGAACACTAAGTACGACGAGAATGACAAGCTGATCCGGGAAGTGAAAGTGATCACCCTGAAGT
CCAAGCTGGTGTCCGATTTCCGGAAGGATTTCCAGTTTTACAAAGTGCGCGAGATCAACAACTACCACCA
CGCCCACGACGCCTACCTGAACGCCGTCGTGGGAACCGCCCTGATCAAAAAGTACCCTAAGCTGGAAAGC
GAGTTCGTGTACGGCGACTACAAGGTGTACGACGTGCGGAAGATGATCGCCAAGAGCGAGCAGGAAATCG
GCAAGGCTACCGCCAAGTACTTCTTCTACAGCAACATCATGAACTTTTTCAAGACCGAGATTACCCTGGC
CAACGGCGAGATCCGGAAGCGGCCTCTGATCGAGACAAACGGCGAAACCGGGGAGATCGTGTGGGATAAG
GGCCGGGATTTTGCCACCGTGCGGAAAGTGCTGAGCATGCCCCAAGTGAATATCGTGAAAAAGACCGAGG
TGCAGACAGGCGGCTTCAGCAAAGAGTCTATCCTGCCCAAGAGGAACAGCGATAAGCTGATCGCCAGAAA
GAAGGACTGGGACCCTAAGAAGTACGGCGGCTTCGACAGCCCCACCGTGGCCTATTCTGTGCTGGTGGTG
GCCAAAGTGGAAAAGGGCAAGTCCAAGAAACTGAAGAGTGTGAAAGAGCTGCTGGGGATCACCATCATGG
AAAGAAGCAGCTTCGAGAAGAATCCCATCGACTTTCTGGAAGCCAAGGGCTACAAAGAAGTGAAAAAGGA
CCTGATCATCAAGCTGCCTAAGTACTCCCTGTTCGAGCTGGAAAACGGCCGGAAGAGAATGCTGGCCTCT
GCCGGCGAACTGCAGAAGGGAAACGAACTGGCCCTGCCCTCCAAATATGTGAACTTCCTGTACCTGGCCA
GCCACTATGAGAAGCTGAAGGGCTCCCCCGAGGATAATGAGCAGAAACAGCTGTTTGTGGAACAGCACAA
GCACTACCTGGACGAGATCATCGAGCAGATCAGCGAGTTCTCCAAGAGAGTGATCCTGGCCGACGCTAAT
CTGGACAAAGTGCTGTCCGCCTACAACAAGCACCGGGATAAGCCCATCAGAGAGCAGGCCGAGAATATCA
TCCACCTGTTTACCCTGACCAATCTGGGAGCCCCTGCCGCCTTCAAGTACTTTGACACCACCATCGACCG
GAAGAGGTACACCAGCACCAAAGAGGTGCTGGACGCCACCCTGATCCACCAGAGCATCACCGGCCTGTAC
GAGACACGGATCGACCTGTCTCAGCTGGGAGGCGACAGCCCCAAGAAGAAGAGAAAGGTGGAGGCCAGCT
AAGAATTCCTAGAGCTCGCTGATCAGCCTCGACTGTGCCTTCTAGTTGCCAGCCATCTGTTGTTTGCCCC
TCCCCCGTGCCTTCCTTGACCCTGGAAGGTGCCACTCCCACTGTCCTTTCCTAATAAAATGAGGAAATTG
CATCGCATTGTCTGAGTAGGTGTCATTCTATTCTGGGGGGTGGGGTGGGGCAGGACAGCAAGGGGGAGGA
TTGGGAAGAGAATAGCAGGCATGCTGGGGAGCGGCCGCAGGAACCCCTAGTGATGGAGTTGGCCACTCCC
TCTCTGCGCGCTCGCTCGCTCACTGAGGCCGGGCGACCAAAGGTCGCCCGACGCCCGGGCTTTGCCCGGG
CGGCCTCAGTGAGCGAGCGAGCGCGCAGCTGCCTGCAGGGGCGCCTGATGCGGTATTTTCTCCTTACGCA
TCTGTGCGGTATTTCACACCGCATA
[95 nt withheld, positions 5906-6000]
T
[46 nt withheld, positions 6002-6047]
C
[141 nt withheld, positions 6049-6189]
CCTTTGACGTTGGAGTCCACGTTCTTT
[37 nt withheld, positions 6217-6253]
ACTCTATCTCGGGCTATTCTTTTGATTTATAAGGGATTTTGCCGATTTCGGTCTATTGGTTAAAAAATGA
GCTGATTTAACAAAAATTTAACGCGAATTTTAACAAAATATTAACGTTTACAATTTTATGGTGCACTCTC
AGTACAATCTGCTCTGATGCCGCATAGTTAAGCCAGCCCCGACACCCGCCAACACCCGCTGACGCGCCCT
GACGGGCTTGTCTGCTCCCGGCATCCGCTTACAGACAAGCTGTGACCGTCTCCGGGAGCTGCATGTGTCA
GAGGTTTTCACCGTCATCACCGAAACGCGCGAGACGAAAGGGCCTCGTGATACGCCTATTTTTATAGGTT
AATGTCATGATAATAATGGTTTCTTAGACGTCAGGTGGCACTTTTCGGGGAAATGTGCGCGGAACCCCTA
TTTGTTTATTTTTCTAAATACATTCAAATATGTATCCGCTCATGAGACAATAACCCTGATAAATGCTTCA
ATAATATTGAAAAAGGAAGAGTATGAGTATTCAACATTTCCGTGTCGCCCTTATTCCCTTTTTTGCGGCA
TTTTGCCTTCCTGTTTTTGCTCACCCAGAAACGCTGGTGAAAGTAAAAGATGCTGAAGATCAGTTGGGTG
CACGAGTGGGTTACATCGAACTGGATCTCAACAGCGGTAAGATCCTTGAGAGTTTTCGCCCCGAAGAACG
TTTTCCAATGATGAGCACTTTTAAAGTTCTGCTATGTGGCGCGGTATTATCCCGTATTGACGCCGGGCAA
GAGCAACTCGGTCGCCGCATACACTATTCTCAGAATGACTTGGTTGAGTACTCACCAGTCACAGAAAAGC
ATCTTACGGATGGCATGACAGTAAGAGAATTATGCAGTGCTGCCATAACCATGAGTGATAACACTGCGGC
CAACTTACTTCTGACAACGATCGGAGGACCGAAGGAGCTAACCGCTTTTTTGCACAACATGGGGGATCAT
GTAACTCGCCTTGATCGTTGGGAACCGGAGCTGAATGAAGCCATACCAAACGACGAGCGTGACACCACGA
TGCCTGTAGCAATGGCAACAACGTTGCGCAAACTATTAACTGGCGAACTACTTACTCTAGCTTCCCGGCA
ACAATTAATAGACTGGATGGAGGCGGATAAAGTTGCAGGACCACTTCTGCGCTCGGCCCTTCCGGCTGGC
TGGTTTATTGCTGATAAATCTGGAGCCGGTGAGCGTGGAAGCCGCGGTATCATTGCAGCACTGGGGCCAG
ATGGTAAGCCCTCCCGTATCGTAGTTATCTACACGACGGGGAGTCAGGCAACTATGGATGAACGAAATAG
ACAGATCGCTGAGATAGGTGCCTCACTGATTAAGCATTGGTAACTGTCAGACCAAGTTTACTCATATATA
CTTTAGATTGATTTAAAACTTCATTTTTAATTTAAAAGGATCTAGGTGAAGATCCTTTTTGATAATCTCA
TGACCAAAATCCCTTAACGTGAGTTTTCGTTCCACTGAGCGTCAGACCCCGTAGAAAAGATCAAAGGATC
TTCTTGAGATCCTTTTTTTCTGCGCGTAATCTGCTGCTTGCAAACAAAAAAACCACCGCTACCAGCGGTG
GTTTGTTTGCCGGATCAAGAGCTACCAACTCTTTTTCCGAAGGTAACTGGCTTCAGCAGAGCGCAGATAC
CAAATACTGTTCTTCTAGTGTAGCCGTAGTTAGGCCACCACTTCAAGAACTCTGTAGCACCGCCTACATA
CCTCGCTCTGCTAATCCTGTTACCAGTGGCTGCTGCCAGTGGCGATAAGTCGTGTCTTACCGGGTTGGAC
TCAAGACGATAGTTACCGGATAAGGCGCAGCGGTCGGGCTGAACGGGGGGTTCGTGCACACAGCCCAGCT
TGGAGCGAACGACCTACACCGAACTGAGATACCTACAGCGTGAGCTATGAGAAAGCGCCACGCTTCCCGA
AGGGAGAAAGGCGGACAGGTATCCGGTAAGCGGCAGGGTCGGAACAGGAGAGCGCACGAGGGAGCTTCCA
GGGGGAAACGCCTGGTATCTTTATAGTCCTGTCGGGTTTCGCCACCTCTGACTTGAGCGTCGATTTTTGT
GATGCTCGTCAGGGGGGCGGAGCCTATGGAAAAACGCCAGCAACGCGGCCTTTTTACGGTTCCTGGCCTT
TTGCTGGCCTTTTGCTCACATGT
